>Addgene plasmid #29085 | pEMS1170 | addgene partial sequence | sequence record 39261 | EGFP-N 5'-CGTCGCCGTCCAGCTCGACCAG-3'
TGGCGGAAGTTCCTATACCTTTTGAAGAATAGGAACTTCGGCGCGCCCCGAGGACGCCCTTCAGGAACGC
CCTGGGGTGGGCCGGTCGGCAGGCCGCCCCTCCCCGCGGACCTGCGCGCGGGGAAACGATGGTGGGGCCC
TGGCCCGCGCCCTACCCCTTTAAACCCGGCTTGGGAACCTGCGGGGCAGCGGGTGGCGGGGCGCAGCCAA
TGGAGGCGCGAGGCCGGGCGCAGCCGCGTGTTCATTGGCTGCTTGTGCCGGGGCCGCGCGGAGGTGCGGC
TGGCACCGCTTTAGGAGGTTATTGTGAGCGCCTGTGCCAGCCGCGCGGGACAGGCCCCCTGAGCGGAGTA
AGGGCGCCTTTTCAAGGCAAGCGGGGCTGTTGAAGGAGGACTGGTCGCACTGGTCAGGCTGCAACTCACG
TGCCTTCCTCCAGCAACTGTCTACTCAAAAACAACCTCCCTCATATTTTTTTTTAACTGTGATCACATAT
TCATAACATAAAATTTACCGTCTTATGTAAGATGCGAGTCAGTCTCCTGCCTGACATTTTATTAAGAATT
AAAAATAATGAAGCCAGCAGAGATACAGAGAGAGACTAATTTAGAAACCTGGCATGATTGCTTTTAATTT
GTTGACAATGTGGTGTTTGTCGGGGGAGGGAGGTGGTGGAAGGACAGGGTACCGCGTGGCCAGGCTCAAC
CAGGCCTTGCATTAATGGGGTAACAGCTGAACTAAGTGTTCAGAGTGAACACATCAAAGAC
