>Addgene plasmid #29085 | pEMS1170 | addgene partial sequence | sequence record 41116 | pEMS1307-fwd 5'-ccgcacgtctaagaaaccat-3'
ATAGGCGTATCACGAGGCCCTTTCGTCTTCAAGAATTAATTCCGATCATATTCAATAACCCTTAATGAAT
TCGAGCTCCTAGGCCGGCCCCAGTAGCATCTTCCCGCCTCCCCCTCTCCCCCCC
