[The description below was written by a language model from this plasmid's Addgene catalogue record.]
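Description:
pEMS1170 is a plasmid from the Pleiades Promoter Project, a resource of compact human regulatory sequences ("MiniPromoters") designed to drive selective gene expression in defined brain regions and cell types. It is built on the pEMS1306 backbone, a large vector of about 16.5 kb before insertion. It is maintained as a high-copy plasmid in standard E. coli cloning strains under ampicillin selection. The record does not list the origin of replication or any other backbone elements. No feature table is provided, so the reason for the backbone's large size cannot be determined from the available information.

The insert is Ple149, a roughly 3.6 kb MiniPromoter assembled from human regulatory sequence of OLIG1, which encodes oligodendrocyte transcription factor 1, a basic helix-loop-helix factor. It was cloned between FseI and AscI sites; whether these sites survived cloning is not recorded. This places it upstream of a reporter carried by the backbone, listed as EGFP-NLS, a green fluorescent protein bearing a nuclear localisation signal. Although the catalogue enters the reporter as a C-terminal tag, the insert is a promoter rather than a coding sequence. The arrangement is therefore best read as Ple149 driving transcription of nuclear-targeted EGFP, so that cells in which the promoter is active would show fluorescent nuclei.

The intended use is to evaluate whether this small OLIG1-derived element can reproduce a restricted expression pattern. However, the depositor states explicitly that reporter expression under this MiniPromoter has not been tested in this plasmid, so its activity and specificity remain unverified.
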