Addgene plasmid #29085: pEMS1170
Purpose: Expression of the reporter gene under the control of the MiniPromoter in this plasmid has not been tested
Depositing lab: Elizabeth Simpson. Depositing organization: University of British Columbia. Publication: A regulatory toolbox of MiniPromoters to drive selective expression in the brain. Portales-Casamar E, Swanson DJ, Liu L, de Leeuw CN, Banks KG, Ho Sui SJ, Fulton DL, Ali J, Amirabbasi M, Arenillas DJ, Babyak N, Black SF, Bonaguro RJ, Brauer E, Candido TR, Castellarin M, Chen J, Chen Y, Cheng JC, Chopra V, Docking TR, Dreolini L, D'Souza CA, Flynn EK, Glenn R, Hatakka K, Hearty TG, Imanian B, Jiang S, Khorasan-zadeh S, Komljenovic I, Laprise S, Liao NY, Lim JS, Lithwick S, Liu F, Liu J, Lu M, McConechy M, McLeod AJ, Milisavljevic M, Mis J, O'Connor K, Palma B, Palmquist DL, Schmouth JF, Swanson MI, Tam B, Ticoll A, Turner JL, Varhol R, Vermeulen J, Watkins RF, Wilson G, Wong BK, Wong SH, Wong TY, Yang GS, Ypsilanti AR, Jones SJ, Holt RA, Goldowitz D, Wasserman WW, Simpson EM. Proc Natl Acad Sci U S A. 2010 Sep 21. 107(38):16589-94. 10.1073/pnas.1009158107 PubMed 20807748.
Backbone
  Vector backbone: pEMS1306
  Backbone size w/o insert (bp): 16454
  Vector type: Pleiades Promoter Project [sic, Pleaides Plieades]
Growth in bacteria
  Bacterial resistance: Ampicillin, 100 μg/mL
  Growth temperature: 37°C
  Growth strain: DH5alpha
  Growth instructions: DH10B
  Copy number: High Copy
Gene/Insert
  Gene/Insert name: Ple149 (alt names: OLIG1; oligodendrocyte transcription factor 1)
  Species: H. sapiens (human)
  Insert size (bp): 3615
  Entrez Gene: OLIG1 (a.k.a. BHLHB6, BHLHE21)
  Tag / fusion protein: EGFP-NLS (C terminal on backbone)
  Cloning method: Restriction Enzyme; 5′ cloning site FseI (unknown if destroyed); 3′ cloning site AscI (unknown if destroyed)
  Sequencing primers: 5′ Unknown
Terms and licenses: Academic/Nonprofit Terms; Industry Terms: Not Available to Industry
How to cite: pEMS1170 was a gift from Elizabeth Simpson (Addgene plasmid # 29085 ; http://n2t.net/addgene:29085 ; RRID:Addgene_29085)
